>Addgene plasmid #79889 | pGEM-NLS-BirA-2A-mCherry-SV40pA-FKF | depositor full sequence | sequence record 150065 | pGEM-NLS-BirA-2A-mCherry-SV40pA-FKF sequence 6643 bps
AAATTGTAAGCGTTAATATTTTGTTAAAATTCGCGTTAAATTTTTGTTAAATCAGCTCATTTTTTAACCA
ATAGGCCGAAATCGGCAAAATCCCTTATAAATCAAAAGAATAGACCGAGATAGGGT
[37 nt withheld, positions 127-163]
AAAGAACGTGGACTCCAACGTCAAAGG
[49 nt withheld, positions 191-239]
T
[91 nt withheld, positions 241-331]
G
[124 nt withheld, positions 333-456]
CCATTCGCCATTCAGGCTGCGCAACTGTTGGGAAGGGCGATCGGTGCGGGCCTCTTCGCTATTACGCCAG
CTGGCGAAAGGGGGATGTGCTGCAAGGCGATTAAGTTGGGTAACGCCAGGGTTTTCCCAGTCACGACGTT
GTAAAACGACGGCCAGTGAATTGTAATACGACTCACTATAGGGCGAATTGGGCCCGACGTCGCATGCTCC
CGGCCGCCATGGCGGCCGCGGATGGCCACCTATGACGTCCCAGATTACGCAAGTTTGCCCGGATATGATG
TTCCTGATTATGCTAGCCTCCCGGGTTACGATGTGCCCGACTATGCCTCACTTCCAGGCAGATCTCCTCC
AAAAAAGAAGAGAAAAGTACGATCTATGAAGGATAACACCGTGCCACTGAAATTGATTGCCCTGTTAGCG
AACGGTGAATTTCACTCTGGCGAGCAGTTGGGTGAAACGCTGGGAATGAGCCGGGCGGCTATTAATAAAC
ACATTCAGACACTGCGTGACTGGGGCGTTGATGTCTTTACCGTTCCGGGAAAAGGATACAGCCTGCCTGA
GCCTATCCAGTTACTTAATGCTAAACAGATATTGGGTCAGCTGGATGGCGGTAGTGTAGCCGTGCTGCCA
GTGATTGACTCCACGAATCAGTACCTTCTTGATCGTATCGGAGAGCTTAAATCGGGCGATGCTTGCATTG
CAGAATACCAGCAGGCTGGCCGTGGTCGCCGGGGTCGGAAATGGTTTTCGCCTTTTGGCGCAAACTTATA
TTTGTCGATGTTCTGGCGTCTGGAACAAGGCCCGGCGGCGGCGATTGGTTTAAGTCTGGTTATCGGTATC
GTGATGGCGGAAGTATTACGCAAGCTGGGTGCAGATAAAGTTCGTGTTAAATGGCCTAATGACCTCTATC
TGCAGGATCGCAAGCTGGCAGGCATTCTGGTGGAGCTGACTGGCAAAACTGGCGATGCGGCGCAAATAGT
CATTGGAGCCGGGATCAACATGGCAATGCGCCGTGTTGAAGAGAGTGTCGTTAATCAGGGGTGGATCACG
CTGCAGGAAGCGGGGATCAATCTCGATCGTAATACGTTGGCGGCCATGCTAATACGTGAATTACGTGCTG
CGTTGGAACTCTTCGAACAAGAAGGATTGGCACCTTATCTGTCGCGCTGGGAAAAGCTGGATAATTTTAT
TAATCGCCCAGTGAAACTTATCATTGGTGATAAAGAAATATTTGGCATTTCACGCGGAATAGACAAACAG
GGGGCTTTATTACTTGAGCAGGATGGAATAATAAAACCCTGGATGGGCGGTGAAATATCCCTGCGTAGTG
CAGAAAAAGATATCGGATCAGGAGAGGGCAGGGGAAGTCTTCTAACATGCGGGGACGTGGAGGAAAATCC
CGGGCCCGGAAGTATGGTGTCGAAGGGCGAGGAGGATAACATGGCCATCATCAAGGAGTTCATGCGCTTC
AAGGTGCACATGGAGGGCTCCGTGAACGGCCACGAGTTCGAGATCGAGGGCGAGGGCGAGGGCCGCCCCT
ACGAGGGCACCCAGACCGCCAAGCTTAAAGTGACCAAGGGTGGCCCCCTGCCCTTCGCCTGGGACATCCT
GTCCCCTCAATTCATGTACGGCTCCAAGGCCTACGTGAAGCACCCCGCCGACATCCCCGACTACTTGAAG
CTGTCCTTCCCCGAGGGCTTCAAGTGGGAGCGCGTGATGAACTTCGAGGACGGCGGCGTGGTGACCGTGA
CCCAGGACTCCTCCCTCCAAGATGGCGAGTTCATTTATAAAGTGAAGCTGCGCGGCACCAACTTCCCCTC
CGACGGCCCCGTAATGCAGAAGAAGACCATGGGCTGGGAGGCCTCCTCCGAGCGGATGTACCCCGAGGAC
GGCGCCCTGAAGGGCGAGATCAAGCAGAGGCTGAAGCTGAAGGACGGCGGCCACTACGACGCTGAGGTCA
AGACCACCTACAAGGCCAAGAAGCCCGTGCAGCTGCCCGGCGCCTACAACGTCAACATCAAGTTGGACAT
CACCTCCCACAACGAGGACTACACCATCGTGGAACAGTACGAACGCGCCGAGGGCCGCCACTCCACCGGC
GGCATGGACGAGCTGTACAAGTAAAGCGGCCGCGACTCTAGAGTCGGGGCGGCCGGCCGCTTCGAGCAGA
CATGATAAGATACATTGATGAGTTTGGACAAACCACAACTAGAATGCAGTGAAAAAAATGCTTTATTTGT
GAAATTTGTGATGCTATTGCTTTATTTGTAACCATTATAAGCTGCAATAAACAAGTTAACAACAACAATT
GCATTCATTTTATGTTTCGGGTTCAGGGGGAGGTGTGGGAGGTTTTTTAAAGCAAGTAAAACCTCTACAA
ATGTGGTAAAATCGATAAGGATCCGTCGACCGACCTGCTTGAAGTTCCTATACTTTCTAGAGAATAGGAA
CTTCGGAATAGGAACTTCAAGATCCCCCTGGCGAAAGGGGGATGTGCTGCAAGGCGATTAAGTTGGGTAA
CGCCAGGGTTTTCGTCAGGTGGCACTTTTCGGGGAAATGTGCGCGGAACCCCTATTTGTTTATTTTTCTA
AATACATTCAAATATGTATCCGCTCATGAGACAATAACCCTGATAAATGCTTCAATAATATTGAAAAAGG
AAGAGTCCTGAGGCGGAAAGAACCAGCTGTGGAATGTGTGTCAGTTAGGGTGTGGAAAGTCCCCAGGCTC
CCCAGCAGGCAGAAGTATGCAAAGCATGCATCTCAATTAGTCAGCAACCAGGTGTGGAAAGTCCCCAGGC
TCCCCAGCAGGCAGAAGTATGCAAAGCATGCATCTCAATTAGTCAGTAACCATAGTCCGCAAAGATCGAT
CAAGAGACAGGATGAGGATCGTTTCGCATGATTGAACAAGATGGATTGCACGCAGGTTCTCCGGCCGCTT
GGGTGGAGAGGCTATTCGGCTATGACTGGGCACAACAGACAATCGGCTGCTCTGATGCCGCCGTGTTCCG
GCTGTCAGCGCAGGGGCGCCCGGTTCTTTTTGTCAAGACCGACCTGTCCGGTGCCCTGAATGAACTGCAA
GACGAGGCAGCGCGGCTATCGTGGCTGGCCACGACGGGCGTTCCTTGCGCAGCTGTGCTCGACGTTGTCA
CTGAAGCGGGAAGGGACTGGCTGCTATTGGGCGAAGTGCCGGGGCAGGATCTCCTGTCATCTCACCTTGC
TCCTGCCGAGAAAGTATCCATCATGGCTGATGCAATGCGGCGGCTGCATACGCTTGATCCGGCTACCTGC
CCATTCGACCACCAAGCGAAACATCGCATCGAGCGAGCACGTACTCGGATGGAAGCCGGTCTTGTCGATC
AGGATGATCTGGACGAAGAGCATCAGGGGCTCGCGCCAGCCGAACTGTTCGCCAGGCTCAAGGCGAGCAT
GCCCGACGGCGAGGATCTCGTCGTGACCCATGGCGATGCCTGCTTGCCGAATATCATGGTGGAAAATGGC
CGCTTTTCTGGATTCATCGACTGTGGCCGGCTGGGTGTGGCGGACCGCTATCAGGACATAGCGTTGGCTA
CCCGTGATATTGCTGAAGAGCTTGGCGGCGAATGGGCTGACCGCTTCCTCGTGCTTTACGGTATCGCCGC
TCCCGATTCGCAGCGCATCGCCTTCTATCGCCTTCTTGACGAGTTCTTCTGAGGGGATCGGCAATAAAAA
GACAGAATAAAACGCACGGGTGTTGGGTCGTTTGTTCGGATCCGAGCTTCAAAAGCGCTCTGAAGTTCCT
ATACTTTCTAGAGAATAGGAACTTCGGAATAGTAACTTCTCCATGGTAGCCTCCAAAAAAGCCTCCTCAC
TACTTCTGGAATAGCTCAATCACTAGTGAATTCGCGGCCGCCTGCAGGTCGACCATATGGGAGAGCTCCC
AACGCGTTGGATGCATAGCTTGAGTATTCTATAGTGTCACCTAAATAGCTTGGCGTAATCATGGTCATAG
CTGTTTCCTGTGTGAAATTGTTATCCGCTCACAATTCCACACAACATACGAGCCGGAAGCATAAAGTGTA
AAGCCTGGGGTGCCTAATGAGTGAGCTAACTCACATTAATTGCGTTGCGCTCACTGCCCGCTTTCCAGTC
GGGAAACCTGTCGTGCCAGCTGCATTAATGAATCGGCCAACGCGCGGGGAGAGGCGGTTTGCGTATTGGG
CGCTCTTCCGCTTCCTCGCTCACTGACTCGCTGCGCTCGGTCGTTCGGCTGCGGCGAGCGGTATCAGCTC
ACTCAAAGGCGGTAATACGGTTATCCACAGAATCAGGGGATAACGCAGGAAAGAACATGTGAGCAAAAGG
CCAGCAAAAGGCCAGGAACCGTAAAAAGGCCGCGTTGCTGGCGTTTTTCCATAGGCTCCGCCCCCCTGAC
GAGCATCACAAAAATCGACGCTCAAGTCAGAGGTGGCGAAACCCGACAGGACTATAAAGATACCAGGCGT
TTCCCCCTGGAAGCTCCCTCGTGCGCTCTCCTGTTCCGACCCTGCCGCTTACCGGATACCTGTCCGCCTT
TCTCCCTTCGGGAAGCGTGGCGCTTTCTCATAGCTCACGCTGTAGGTATCTCAGTTCGGTGTAGGTCGTT
CGCTCCAAGCTGGGCTGTGTGCACGAACCCCCCGTTCAGCCCGACCGCTGCGCCTTATCCGGTAACTATC
GTCTTGAGTCCAACCCGGTAAGACACGACTTATCGCCACTGGCAGCAGCCACTGGTAACAGGATTAGCAG
AGCGAGGTATGTAGGCGGTGCTACAGAGTTCTTGAAGTGGTGGCCTAACTACGGCTACACTAGAAGAACA
GTATTTGGTATCTGCGCTCTGCTGAAGCCAGTTACCTTCGGAAAAAGAGTTGGTAGCTCTTGATCCGGCA
AACAAACCACCGCTGGTAGCGGTGGTTTTTTTGTTTGCAAGCAGCAGATTACGCGCAGAAAAAAAGGATC
TCAAGAAGATCCTTTGATCTTTTCTACGGGGTCTGACGCTCAGTGGAACGAAAACTCACGTTAAGGGATT
TTGGTCATGAGATTATCAAAAAGGATCTTCACCTAGATCCTTTTAAATTAAAAATGAAGTTTTAAATCAA
TCTAAAGTATATATGAGTAAACTTGGTCTGACAGTTACCAATGCTTAATCAGTGAGGCACCTATCTCAGC
GATCTGTCTATTTCGTTCATCCATAGTTGCCTGACTCCCCGTCGTGTAGATAACTACGATACGGGAGGGC
TTACCATCTGGCCCCAGTGCTGCAATGATACCGCGAGACCCACGCTCACCGGCTCCAGATTTATCAGCAA
TAAACCAGCCAGCCGGAAGGGCCGAGCGCAGAAGTGGTCCTGCAACTTTATCCGCCTCCATCCAGTCTAT
TAATTGTTGCCGGGAAGCTAGAGTAAGTAGTTCGCCAGTTAATAGTTTGCGCAACGTTGTTGCCATTGCT
ACAGGCATCGTGGTGTCACGCTCGTCGTTTGGTATGGCTTCATTCAGCTCCGGTTCCCAACGATCAAGGC
GAGTTACATGATCCCCCATGTTGTGCAAAAAAGCGGTTAGCTCCTTCGGTCCTCCGATCGTTGTCAGAAG
TAAGTTGGCCGCAGTGTTATCACTCATGGTTATGGCAGCACTGCATAATTCTCTTACTGTCATGCCATCC
GTAAGATGCTTTTCTGTGACTGGTGAGTACTCAACCAAGTCATTCTGAGAATAGTGTATGCGGCGACCGA
GTTGCTCTTGCCCGGCGTCAATACGGGATAATACCGCGCCACATAGCAGAACTTTAAAAGTGCTCATCAT
TGGAAAACGTTCTTCGGGGCGAAAACTCTCAAGGATCTTACCGCTGTTGAGATCCAGTTCGATGTAACCC
ACTCGTGCACCCAACTGATCTTCAGCATCTTTTACTTTCACCAGCGTTTCTGGGTGAGCAAAAACAGGAA
GGCAAAATGCCGCAAAAAAGGGAATAAGGGCGACACGGAAATGTTGAATACTCATACTCTTCCTTTTTCA
ATATTATTGAAGCATTTATCAGGGTTATTGTCTCATGAGCGGATACATATTTGAATGTATTTAGAAAAAT
AAACAAATAGGGGTTCCGCGCACATTTCCCCGAAAAGTGCCACCTGATGCGGTGTGAAATACCGCACAGA
TGCGTAAGGAGAAAATACCGCATCAGG
Features (pLannotate 1.2.2; 27 found; start..end, strand, type, name):
     28..456     -  rep_origin     f1 ori (sequence partly withheld): f1 bacteriophage origin of replication; arrow indicates direction of (+) strand synthesis
    460..617     -  CDS            lacZα (fragment): LacZα fragment of β-galactosidase; lacZ fragment
    620..638     +  promoter       T7 promoter: promoter for bacteriophage T7 RNA polymerase
    805..821     +  CDS            SV40 NLS (fragment): nuclear localization signal of SV40 (simian virus 40) large T antigen
    832..1794    +  CDS            birA: BIRA_ECOLI - Also known as bioR, dhbB. Experimental evidence at protein level: Swiss-Prot protein existence level 1. Acts both as a biotin--[acetyl-CoA-carboxylase] ligase and a biotin-operon repressor. In the presence of ATP, BirA activates biotin to form the BirA-biotinyl-5'-adenylate (BirA-bio-5'-AMP or holoBirA) complex. HoloBirA can either transfer the biotinyl moiety to the biotin carboxyl carrier protein (BCCP) subunit of acetyl-CoA carboxylase, or bind to the biotin operator site and inhibit transcription of the operon. From Escherichia coli (strain K12).
   1810..1859    +  CDS            T2A (fragment): 2A peptide from Thosea asigna virus capsid protein Eukaryotic ribosomes fail to insert a peptide bond between the Gly and Pro residues, yielding separate polypeptides.
   1870..2577    +  CDS            mCherry: mCherry is a basic (constitutively fluorescent) red fluorescent protein published in 2004, derived from Discosoma sp.. It is reported to be a very rapidly-maturing monomer with low acid sensitivity.
   2632..2753    -  polyA_signal   SV40 poly(A) signal: SV40 polyadenylation signal
   2776..2844    -  CDS            large T antigen (fragment): large T antigen from SV40 (simian virus 40)
   2877..2924    -  protein_bind   FRT: FLP-mediated recombination occurs in the 8-bp core sequence TCTAGAAA (Turan and Bode, 2011). FLP recombinase from the Saccharomyces cerevisiae 2μ plasmid
   2934..2989    -  CDS            lacZα (fragment): LacZα fragment of β-galactosidase; lacZ fragment
   3018..3122    +  promoter       AmpR promoter: bla
   3124..3314    +  promoter       SV40 promoter (fragment): SV40 enhancer and early promoter
   3354..4148    +  CDS            NeoR/KanR: aminoglycoside phosphotransferase from Tn5; aph(3')-II (or nptII); confers resistance to neomycin, kanamycin, and G418 (Geneticin®)
   4155..4203    +  polyA_signal   HSV TK poly(A) signal: herpes simplex virus thymidine kinase polyadenylation signal (Cole and Stacy, 1985)
   4228..4261    -  protein_bind   FRT (minimal): supports FLP-mediated excision but not integration (Turan and Bode, 2011) FLP recombinase from the Saccharomyces cerevisiae 2μ plasmid
   4285..4324    -  rep_origin     SV40 ori (fragment): SV40 origin of replication
   4330..4392    -  CDS            VESPI_VESMG (fragment): Experimental evidence at protein level: Swiss-Prot protein existence level 1. Shows contractile activity on isolated ileum smooth muscle. From Vespa magnifica (Hornet).
   4404..4422    -  promoter       SP6 promoter: promoter for bacteriophage SP6 RNA polymerase
   4464..4480    -  protein_bind   lac operator: The lac repressor binds to the lac operator to inhibit transcription in E. coli. This inhibition can be relieved by adding lactose or isopropyl-β-D-thiogalactopyranoside (IPTG). lac repressor encoded by lacI
   4488..4518    -  promoter       lac promoter: promoter for the E. coli lac operon
   4533..4554    -  protein_bind   CAP binding site: CAP binding activates transcription in the presence of cAMP. E. coli catabolite activator protein
   4567..4659    -  CDS            lacI (fragment): lac repressor; lacI; The lac repressor binds to the lac operator to inhibit transcription in E. coli. This inhibition can be relieved by adding lactose or isopropyl-β-D-thiogalactopyranoside (IPTG).
   4842..5430    -  rep_origin     ori: high-copy-number ColE1/pMB1/pBR322/pUC origin of replication
   5601..6461    -  CDS            AmpR: β-lactamase; bla; confers resistance to ampicillin, carbenicillin, and related antibiotics
   6462..6566    -  promoter       AmpR promoter: bla
   6593..6643    +  misc_feature   bom (fragment): basis of mobility region from pBR322
