[The description below was written by a language model from this plasmid's Addgene catalogue record and pLannotate feature annotations shown in this document.]
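Description:
pGEM-NLS-BirA-2A-mCherry-SV40pA-FKF is a 6.6 kb donor-cassette plasmid built by Gibson assembly in the pGEM-T cloning backbone. It is maintained in E. coli at high copy from a ColE1/pUC-type origin under ampicillin selection (β-lactamase). It retains the usual pGEM features: an f1 origin, lacZα remnants with lac promoter/operator, and T7 and SP6 promoters flanking the insert. Although catalogued as a bacterial expression vector, the roughly 3.6 kb insert is described as a donor cassette. No eukaryotic promoter is annotated upstream of its main open reading frame, so expression presumably depends on the regulatory context into which the cassette is placed.

The payload opens with an SV40 nuclear localization signal fused to E. coli biotin ligase BirA. The record describes BirA as HA-tagged, although the HA tag does not appear in the feature table. BirA is followed by a Thosea asigna virus 2A peptide and mCherry, then an SV40 polyadenylation signal. Ribosomal skipping at the 2A yields nuclear BirA and a separate red fluorescent reporter from one transcript, so BirA-expressing cells can be seen by fluorescence.

Downstream lies the "FKF" module, a Tn5 NeoR/KanR gene flanked by FRT sites. It is driven by tandem bacterial (bla) and SV40 early promoters and ends in an HSV TK polyadenylation signal. This module allows kanamycin selection of recombinants carrying the cassette, and FLP recombinase can later excise the marker.

The associated publication concerns biotagging of specific zebrafish cell populations. There, cell-type-restricted BirA biotinylates a tagged target for purification and nuclear transcriptome analysis. The record does not state the specific recipient constructs or the insertion method. A short annotated match to a hornet peptide is probably a spurious annotation hit.
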