Addgene plasmid #79889: pGEM-NLS-BirA-2A-mCherry-SV40pA-FKF
Purpose: Donor cassette containing HA-tagged biotin ligase (BirA) with NLS, a Thosea asigna virus peptide (2A), mCherry protein and SV40 polyA tail, followed by FRT site-flanked Kanamycin selection gene
Depositing lab: Tatjana Sauka-Spengler. Depositing organization: University of Oxford. Publication: Biotagging of Specific Cell Populations in Zebrafish Reveals Gene Regulatory Logic Encoded in the Nuclear Transcriptome. Trinh LA, Chong-Morrison V, Gavriouchkina D, Hochgreb-Hagele T, Senanayake U, Fraser SE, Sauka-Spengler T. Cell Rep. 2017 Apr 11;19(2):425-440. doi: 10.1016/j.celrep.2017.03.045. PubMed 28402863.
Backbone
  Vector backbone: pGEM-T
  Backbone size w/o insert (bp): 2994
  Total vector size (bp): 6643
  Vector type: Bacterial Expression
Growth in bacteria
  Bacterial resistance: Ampicillin, 100 μg/mL
  Growth temperature: 37°C
  Growth strain: DH5alpha
  Copy number: High Copy
Gene/Insert
  Gene/Insert name: HA-tagged NLS-BirA, 2A, mCherry protein and SV40 polyA, followed by FRT site-flanked Kanamycin selection gene
  Species: D. rerio (zebrafish)
  Insert size (bp): 3649
  Cloning method: Gibson Cloning
  Sequencing primers: 5′ TAATACGACTCACTATAGG; 3′ ATTTAGGTGACACTATAGAA
Terms and licenses: Academic/Nonprofit Terms; Industry Terms: Not Available to Industry
How to cite: pGEM-NLS-BirA-2A-mCherry-SV40pA-FKF was a gift from Tatjana Sauka-Spengler (Addgene plasmid # 79889 ; http://n2t.net/addgene:79889 ; RRID:Addgene_79889)
