>Addgene plasmid #79889 | pGEM-NLS-BirA-2A-mCherry-SV40pA-FKF | addgene partial sequence | sequence record 157415 | T7 5'-TAATACGACTCACTATAGGG-3'
CGGCCGCCATGGCGGCCGCGGATGGCCACCTATGACGTCCCAGATTACGCAAGTTTGCCCGGATATGATG
TTCCTGATTATGCTAGCCTCCCGGGTTACGATGTGCCCGACTATGCCTCACTTCCAGGCAGATCTCCTCC
AAAAAAGAAGAGAAAAGTACGATCTATGAAGGATAACACCGTGCCACTGAAATTGATTGCCCTGTTAGCG
AACGGTGAATTTCACTCTGGCGAGCAGTTGGGTGAAACGCTGGGAATGAGCCGGGCGGCTATTAATAAAC
ACATTCAGACACTGCGTGACTGGGGCGTTGATGTCTTTACCGTTCCGGGAAAAGGATACAGCCTGCCTGA
GCCTATCCAGTTACTTAATGCTAAACAGATATTGGGTCAGCTGGATGGCGGTAGTGTAGCCGTGCTGCCA
GTGATTGACTCCACGAATCAGTACCTTCTTGATCGTATCGGAGAGCTTAAATCGGGCGATGCTTGCATTG
CAGAATACCAGCAGGCTGGCCGTGGTCGCCGGGGTCGGAAATGGTTTTCGCCTTTTGGCGCAAACTTATA
TTTGTCGATGTTCTGGCGTCTGGAACAAGGCCCGGCGGCGGCGATTGGTTTAAGTCTGGTTATCGGTATC
GTGATGGCGGAAGTATTACGCAAGCTGGGTGCAGATAAAGTTCGTGTTAAATGGCCTAATGACCTCTATC
TGCAGGATCGCAAGCTGGCAGGCATTCTGGTGGAGCTGACTGGCAAAACTGGCGATGCGGCGCAAATAGT
CATTGGAGCCGGGATCAACATGGCAATGCGCCGTGTTGAAGAGAGTGTCGTTAATCAGGGGTGGATCACG
CTGCAGGAAGCGGGGATCAATCTCGATCGTAATACGTTGGCGGCCATGCTAATACGTGAATTACGTGCTG
CGTTGGAACTCTTCGAACAAGAAGGATTGGCAC
