>Addgene plasmid #79889 | pGEM-NLS-BirA-2A-mCherry-SV40pA-FKF | addgene partial sequence | sequence record 157416 | EBV-rev 5'-GTGGTTTGTCCAAACTCATC-3'
GCTCGAAGCGGCCGGCCGCCCCGACTCTAGAGTCGCGGCCGCTTTACTTGTACAGCTCGTCCATGCCGCC
GGTGGAGTGGCGGCCCTCGGCGCGTTCGTACTGTTCCACGATGGTGTAGTCCTCGTTGTGGGAGGTGATG
TCCAACTTGATGTTGACGTTGTAGGCGCCGGGCAGCTGCACGGGCTTCTTGGCCTTGTAGGTGGTCTTGA
CCTCAGCGTCGTAGTGGCCGCCGTCCTTCAGCTTCAGCCTCTGCTTGATCTCGCCCTTCAGGGCGCCGTC
CTCGGGGTACATCCGCTCGGAGGAGGCCTCCCAGCCCATGGTCTTCTTCTGCATTACGGGGCCGTCGGAG
GGGAAGTTGGTGCCGCGCAGCTTCACTTTATAAATGAACTCGCCATCTTGGAGGGAGGAGTCCTGGGTCA
CGGTCACCACGCCGCCGTCCTCGAAGTTCATCACGCGCTCCCACTTGAAGCCCTCGGGGAAGGACAGCTT
CAAGTAGTCGGGGATGTCGGCGGGGTGCTTCACGTAGGCCTTGGAGCCGTACATGAATTGAGGGGACAGG
ATGTCCCAGGCGAAGGGCAGGGGGCCACCCTTGGTCACTTTAAGCTTGGCGGTCTGGGTGCCCTCGTAGG
GGCGGCCCTCGCCCTCGCCCTCGATCTCGAACTCGTGGCCGTTCACGGAGCCCTCCATGTGCACCTTGAA
GCGCATGAACTCCTTGATGATGGCCATGTTATCCTCCTCGCCCTTCGACACCATACTTCCGGGCCCGGGA
TTTTCCTCCACGTCCCCGCATGTTAGAAGACTTCCCCTGCCCTCTCCTGATCCGATATCTTTTTCTGCAC
TACGCAGGGATATTTCACCGCCCATCCAGGGTTTTATTATTCCATCCTGCTCAAGTAATAAAGCCCCCTG
TTTGTCTATTCCGCGTGAAATGCCAAATATTTCTTTATCACCAATGATA
